Addgene plasmid #62816: pFG001
Purpose: Bacterial constitutive gRNA expression plasmid
Depositing lab: Sébastien Rodrigue. Depositing organization: University of Sherbrooke.
Backbone
  Vector backbone: pFG001
  Total vector size (bp): 3677
  Vector type: Bacterial Expression, CRISPR, Synthetic Biology
Growth in bacteria
  Bacterial resistance: Ampicillin, 100 μg/mL
  Growth temperature: 37°C
  Growth strain: DH5alpha
  Copy number: Low Copy
Gene/Insert
  Gene/Insert name: gRNA
  gRNA/shRNA sequence: ATGCTCGATGAGTTTTTCTANGG
  Species: Synthetic; Streptococcus pyogenes
  Promoter: PN25
  Cloning method: Gibson Cloning
  Sequencing primers: 5′ AGTATATTTTAGATGAAGATTATTTCTTAA
Terms and licenses: Academic/Nonprofit Terms; Industry Terms: Not Available to Industry
How to cite: pFG001 was a gift from Sébastien Rodrigue (Addgene plasmid # 62816 ; http://n2t.net/addgene:62816 ; RRID:Addgene_62816)
