[The description below was written by a language model from this plasmid's Addgene catalogue record and pLannotate feature annotations shown in this document.]
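Description:
pFG001 is a small (about 3.7 kb) bacterial plasmid built for constitutive expression of a Streptococcus pyogenes-type guide RNA, catalogued under bacterial expression, CRISPR and synthetic biology. It replicates from the pSC101 origin, which depends on the plasmid-encoded Rep101 (RepA) initiator protein also annotated in the sequence. This accounts for the low copy number listed in the record. Selection is by ampicillin through the bla β-lactamase gene driven by its own promoter, and the plasmid is maintained in standard E. coli cloning strains such as DH5alpha.

The payload is a synthetic single guide RNA cassette assembled by Gibson cloning. The record names PN25 as the promoter. PN25 is a strong bacteriophage T5 early promoter recognised by E. coli RNA polymerase, which fits the T5 promoter fragment the automated annotation detects just upstream of the guide. A short gap after that fragment can accommodate the targeting spacer, and the S. pyogenes gRNA scaffold that binds Cas9 follows it. The record gives a spacer with an NGG PAM but does not state what gene or locus it targets.

Downstream, on the opposite strand, the annotation also finds a crRNA leader followed by two S. pyogenes direct repeats. This is a minimal native-style CRISPR array, which in principle could carry a spacer between the repeats. The catalogue entry does not describe its purpose.

No Cas9 or dCas9 gene is present, so the nuclease must be supplied from another plasmid or the chromosome. A compatible low-copy guide plasmid of this kind is typically paired with such a source for Cas9-based targeting or regulation in bacteria.
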