Features (pLannotate 1.2.2; 9 found; start..end, strand, type, name):
      1..52      +  promoter       AmpR promoter (fragment): bla
     53..913     +  CDS            AmpR: β-lactamase; bla; confers resistance to ampicillin, carbenicillin, and related antibiotics
   1000..1021    +  promoter       T5 promoter (fragment): bacteriophage T5 promoter for E. coli RNA polymerase, with embedded lac operator
   1070..1145    +  misc_RNA       gRNA scaffold: guide RNA scaffold for the Streptococcus pyogenes CRISPR/Cas9 system
   1201..1236    -  repeat_region  DR: direct repeat for the Streptococcus pyogenes CRISPR/Cas system
   1267..1302    -  repeat_region  DR: direct repeat for the Streptococcus pyogenes CRISPR/Cas system
   1303..1434    -  misc_feature   crRNA leader: crRNA leader sequence for the Streptococcus pyogenes CRISPR/Cas system
   1971..2921    -  CDS            Rep101: RepA protein needed for replication with the pSC101 origin; rep101
   2969..3191    -  rep_origin     pSC101 ori: low-copy replication origin that requires the Rep101 protein
>Addgene plasmid #62816 | pFG001 | depositor full sequence | sequence record 123824 | pFG001 sequence 3670 bps
CATGAGACAATAACCCTGATAAATGCTTCAATAATATTGAAAAAGGAAGAGTATGAGTATTCAACATTTC
CGTGTCGCCCTTATTCCCTTTTTTGCGGCATTTTGCCTTCCTGTTTTTGCTCACCCAGAAACGCTGGTGA
AAGTAAAAGATGCTGAAGATCAGTTGGGTGCACGAGTGGGTTACATCGAACTGGATCTCAACAGCGGTAA
GATCCTTGAGAGTTTTCGCCCCGAAGAACGTTTTCCAATGATGAGCACTTTTAAAGTTCTGCTATGTGGC
GCGGTATTATCCCGTGTTGACGCCGGGCAAGAGCAACTCGGTCGCCGCATACACTATTCTCAGAATGACT
TGGTTGAGTACTCACCAGTCACAGAAAAGCATCTTACGGATGGCATGACAGTAAGAGAATTATGCAGTGC
TGCCATAACCATGAGTGATAACACTGCGGCCAACTTACTTCTGACAACGATCGGAGGACCGAAGGAGCTA
ACCGCTTTTTTGCACAACATGGGGGATCATGTAACTCGCCTTGATCGTTGGGAACCGGAGCTGAATGAAG
CCATACCAAACGACGAGCGTGACACCACGATGCCTGCAGCAATGGCAACAACGTTGCGCAAACTATTAAC
TGGCGAACTACTTACTCTAGCTTCCCGGCAACAATTAATAGACTGGATGGAGGCGGATAAAGTTGCAGGA
CCACTTCTGCGCTCGGCCCTTCCGGCTGGCTGGTTTATTGCTGATAAATCTGGAGCCGGTGAGCGTGGGT
CTCGCGGTATCATTGCAGCACTGGGGCCAGATGGTAAGCCCTCCCGTATCGTAGTTATCTACACGACGGG
GAGTCAGGCAACTATGGATGAACGAAATAGACAGATCGCTGAGATAGGTGCCTCACTGATTAAGCATTGG
TAACAGGTCGGTCAGTTTCACCTGATTTACGTAAAAACCCGCTTCGGCGGGTTTTTGCTTTTGGAGGGGC
AGAAAGATGAATGACTGTCTCATAAAAAATTTATTTGCTTTCAGGAAAATTTTTCTGTATAATAGATTCA
TGCTCGATGAGTTTTTCTAGTTTTAGAGCTAGAAATAGCAAGTTAAAATAAGGCTAGTCCGTTATCAACT
TGAAAAAGTGGCACCGAGTCGGTGCTTTTAAAAAAAAAACCCCGCGCGGGGTTTTTTTTTACAAGTCTCA
GTGTGCTGAAGTTTTGGGACCATTCAAAACAGCATAGCTCTAAAACGAGACCTTTGAGCTTCCGAGACTG
GTCTCAGTTTTGGGACCATTCAAAACAGCATAGCTCTAAAACCTCGTAGACTATTTTTGTCTAAAAAATT
TCGTAATCGCACTATTTGTCTCAGCTAGACTTCAGTCTTGAAAAGCCCCTGTATTACTGCATTTATTAAG
AGTATTATACCATATTTTTAGTTATTAAGAAATAATCTTCATCTAAAATATACTACGGGTTTTGCTGCCC
GCAAACGGGCTGTTCTGGTGTTGCTAGTTTGTTATCAGAATCGCAGATCCGGCTTCAGCCGGTTTGCCGG
CTGAAAGCGCTATTTCTTCCAGAATTGCCATGATTTTTTCCCCACGGGAGGCGTCACTGGCTCCCGTGTT
GTCGGCAGCTTTGATTCGATAAGCAGCATCGCCTGTTTCAGGCTGTCTATGTGTGACTGTTGAGCTGTAA
CAAGTTGTCTCAGGTGTTCAATTTCATGTTCTAGTTGCTTTGTTTTACTGGTTTCACCTGTTCTATTAGG
TGTTACATGCTGTTCATCTGTTACATTGTCGATCTGTTCATGGTGAACAGCTTTGAATGCACCAAAAACT
CGTAAAAGCTCTGATGTATCTATCTTTTTTACACCGTTTTCATCTGTGCATATGGACAGTTTTCCCTTTG
ATATGTAACGGTGAACAGTTGTTCTACTTTTGTTTGTTAGTCTTGATGCTTCACTGATAGATACAAGAGC
CATAAGAACCTCAGATCCTTCCGTATTTAGCCAGTATGTTCTCTAGTGTGGTTCGTTGTTTTTGCGTGAG
CCATGAGAACGAACCATTGAGATCATACTTACTTTGCATGTCACTCAAAAATTTTGCCTCAAAACTGGTG
AGCTGAATTTTTGCAGTTAAAGCATCGTGTAGTGTTTTTCTTAGTCCGTTATGTAGGTAGGAATCTGATG
TAATGGTTGTTGGTATTTTGTCACCATTCATTTTTATCTGGTTGTTCTCAAGTTCGGTTACGAGATCCAT
TTGTCTATCTAGTTCAACTTGGAAAATCAACGTATCAGTCGGGCGGCCTCGCTTATCAACCACCAATTTC
ATATTGCTGTAAGTGTTTAAATCTTTACTTATTGGTTTCAAAACCCATTGGTTAAGCCTTTTAAACTCAT
GGTAGTTATTTTCAAGCATTAACATGAACTTAAATTCATCAAGGCTAATCTCTATATTTGCCTTGTGAGT
TTTCTTTTGTGTTAGTTCTTTTAATAACCACTCATAAATCCTCATAGAGTATTTGTTTTCAAAAGACTTA
ACATGTTCCAGATTATATTTTATGAATTTTTTTAACTGGAAAAGATAAGGCAATATCTCTTCACTAAAAA
CTAATTCTAATTTTTCGCTTGAGAACTTGGCATAGTTTGTCCACTGGAAAATCTCAAAGCCTTTAACCAA
AGGATTCCTGATTTCCACAGTTCTCGTCATCAGCTCTCTGGTTGCTTTAGCTAATACACCATAAGCATTT
TCCCTACTGATGTTCATCATCTGAGCGTATTGGTTATAAGTGAACGATACCGTCCGTTCTTTCCTTGTAG
GGTTTTCAATCGTGGGGTTGAGTAGTGCCACACAGCATAAAATTAGCTTGGTTTCATGCTCCGTTAAGTC
ATAGCGACTAATCGCTAGTTCATTTGCTTTGAAAACAACTAATTCAGACATACATCTCAATTGGTCTAGG
TGATTTTAATCACTATACCAATTGAGATGGGCTAGTCAATGATAATTACTAGTCCTTTTCCTTTGAGTTG
TGGGTATCTGTAAATTCTGCTAGACCTTTGCTGGAAAACTTGTAAATTCTGCTAGACCCTCTGTAAATTC
CGCTAGACCTTTGTGTGTTTTTTTTGTTTATATTCAAGTGGTTATAATTTATAGAATAAAGAAAGAATAA
AAAAAGATAAAAAGAATAGATCCCAGCCCTGTGTATAACTCACTACTTTAGTCAGTTCCGCAGTATTACA
AAAGGATGTCGCAAACGCTGTTTGCTCCTCTACAAAACAGACCTTAAAACCCTAAAGGCTTAAGTAGCAC
CCTCGCAAGCTCGGGCAAATCGCTGAATATTCCTTTTGTCTCCGACCATCAGGCACCTGAGTCGCTGTCT
TTTTCGTGACATTCAGTTCGCTGCGCTCACGGCTCTGGCAGTGAATGGGGGTAAATGGCACTACAGGCGC
CTTTTATGGATTCATGCAAGGAAACTACCCATAATACAAGAAAAGCCCGTCACGGGCTTCTCAGGGCGTT
TTATGGCGGGTCTGCTATGTGGTGCTATCTGACTTTTTGCTGTTCAGCAGTTCCTGCCCTCTGATTTTCC
AGTCTGACCACTTCGGATTATCCCGTGACAGGTCATTCAGACTGGCTAATGCACCCAGTAAGGCAGCGGT
ATCATCAACAGGCTTACCCGTCTTACTGTC
