>Addgene plasmid #62816 | pFG001 | addgene partial sequence | sequence record 123823 | Rep101-F 5'-AGGATCTGAGGTTCTTATGGCT-3'
ATATGCACAGATGAAAACGGTGTAAAAAAGATAGATACATCAGAGCTTTTACGAGTTTTTGGTGCATTCA
AAGCTGTTCACCATGAACAGATCGACAATGTAACAGATGAACAGCATGTAACACCTAATAGAACAGGTGA
AACCAGTAAAACAAAGCAACTAGAACATGAAATTGAACACCTGAGACAACTTGTTACAGCTCAACAGTCA
CACATAGACAGCCTGAAACAGGCGATGCTGCTTATCGAATCAAAGCTGCCGACAACACGGGAGCCAGTGA
CGCCTCCCGTGGGGAAAAAATCATGGCAATTCTGGAAGAAATAGCGCTTTCAGCCGGCAAACCGGCTGAA
GCCGGATCTGCGATTCTGATAACAAACTAGCAACACCAGAACAGCCCGTTTGCGGGCAGCAAAACCCGTA
GTATATTTTAGATGAAGATTATTTCTTAATAACTAAAAATATGGTATAATACTCTTAATAAATGCAGTAA
TACAGGGGCTTTTCAAGACTGAAGTCTAGCTGAGACAAAATAGTGCGATTACGAAATTTTTTAGACAAAA
ATAGTCTACGAGGTTTTAGAGCTATGCTGTTTTGAATGGTCCCAAAACTGAGACCAGTCTCGGAAGCTCA
AAGGTCTCGTTTTAGAGCTA
