>Addgene plasmid #62816 | pFG001 | addgene partial sequence | sequence record 130608 | pALEX-Seq2 5'-GTGCCTCACTGATTAAGCATTG-3'
CCCGCTTCGGCGGGTTTTTGCTTTTGGAGGGGCAGAAAGATGAATGACTGTCTCATAAAAAATTTATTTG
CTTTCAGGAAAATTTTTCTGTATAATAGATTCATGCTCGATGAGTTTTTCTAGTTTTAGAGCTAGAAATA
GCAAGTTAAAATAAGGCTAGTCCGTTATCAACTTGAAAAAGTGGCACCGAGTCGGTGCTTTTAAAAAAAA
AACCCCGCGCGGGGTTTTTTTTTACAAGTCTCAGTGTGCTGAAGTTTTGGGACCATTCAAAACAGCATAG
CTCTAAAACGAGACCTTTGAGCTTCCGAGACTGGTCTCAGTTTTGGGACCATTCAAAACAGCATAGCTCT
AAAACCTCGTAGACTATTTTTGTCTAAAAAATTTCGTAATCGCACTATTTGTCTCAGCTAGACTTCAGTC
TTGAAAAGCCCCTGTATTACTGCATTTATTAAGAGTATTATACCATATTTTTAGTTATTAAGAAATAATC
TTCATCTAAAATATACTACGGGTTTTGCTGCCCGCAAACGGGCTGTTCTGGTGTTGCTAGTTTGTTATCA
GAATCGCAGATCCGGCTTCAGCCGGTTTGCCGGCTGAAAGCGCTATTTCTTCCAGAATTGCCATGATTTT
TTCCCCACGGGAGGCGTCACTGGCTCCCGTGTTGTCGGCAGCTTTGATTCGATAAGCAGCATCGCCTGTT
TCAGGCTGTCTATGTGTGACTGTTGAGCTGTAACAAGTTGTCTCAGGTGTTCAATTT
